>Addgene plasmid #49327 | PSL1180polyUBdsRED | depositor full sequence | sequence record 73022 | PSL1180polyUBdsRED sequence 5574 bps
GCGCCCAATACGCAAACCGCCTCTCCCCGCGCGTTGGCCGATTCATTAATGCAGCTGGCACGACAGGTTT
CCCGACTGGAAAGCGGGCAGTGAGCGCAACGCAATTAATGTGAGTTAGCTCACTCATTAGGCACCCCAGG
CTTTACACTTTATGCTTCCGGCTCGTATGTTGTGTGGAATTGTGAGCGGATAACAATTTCACACAGGAAA
CAGCTATGACCATGATTACGAATTCGAATGGCCATGGGACGTCGACCTGAGGTAATTATAACCCGGGCCC
TATATATGGATCCTATCTTTACATGTAGCTTGTGCATTGAATCCAATTATAATTTGCCTTGGCACCAGCT
GAGCCAGACAAGAAAGAAAGCTTCCCAGAAGTATATCGATTTAGAAGGGTTGACGTCACTTGCTGACTGC
ACTAATACAGCAAATGATGCAATTAGAATGATTCAAGTGAAATTCCCAAATTACTGATTTTTCTCTGGAT
TTGGTTATCAGATTACATTCGAAGCTAAGATTAGCTACCGAAATTGTCGATCAAATCAGGAAATCCTTTC
TCTATCGAAAAAGGCATTCGCACATCTTCCTCTCTATGCCATATACACGAAGGGTAGGTACATTGACGTC
TTTGCCAGAAGTTGAACTGCATCGTTCAAGGTACAGAATGAACGACTAACAGACACAAGCACGTTTTGCT
GTCCATTCAGACACAGGGATGGTACCCATATTCGATCGATATAGAGCCATCCAACCGAACAGAGGTATAT
GTATGAATGTATTGCTGAAATTTTCTAGAAGTACAACCACCACTACGACAGTGTCTATAAAACGCCCCTG
CAAAGGCGAAACCAGCTCAATCGAATACGTTTCCTAGTGGAGTGAACATTACGCGGCCCAAGTAAGCAGT
GCCAGTGCAAGTGAAGTGAAGTCTCTAGTGAAAAAGAGTGATCCAATTAGCCAGAGGAGAAAATTTCAGA
GTGAACAAAGCTTTATTCAAAGGACAATTACTATTAAATTGGTGAAAGTGCATTTCGGTGAAGGGAATCT
TCTAGTGAAGGTAGGTAAATTAATTGATGAAATTATAGCTATGAGCGAAAACTAGTTTGGTGAATGATTC
CTTTGTCTTTGAATGAGCAAACTATTTTCCAAGATGGCGACTATTGAGCTTTGAGTGATTAGTGAAAATT
TGCAACGCAGTTTCATCATCATTGATAAAACCCAATTGTGATTCACAGCGATAATCATATTTCGTTGAAT
CATCGCTACTAATTGAATTAAATTTCTAGAATAATAAGAATAACGTATTTGCTCCGTCACATATCTAAAA
TAAATATTTTGATGGTTAATTACCCATTAAGGTAATATTAACACATATCGAGAAAAACCTTGAGGAAATC
GTGAAAACTTGAAGATACGCAATTTCAAAACTACGTAGTTCAAAGTCGAAAACAAGTTAATTTTTCACTT
AAAAGTAGGGCGTTGTTGTGACGTCATCACCTTCAAGTGTATATTTTTCACTTGGCCTGCGACTGCAAAC
GCAGACAAAGCAAAACAAGTTTAAAACCTGTCGTGTCGTGCTCGAAGCCAAAGGCAATGAATCAATATCA
AATGAGAGTTTGCATTTCACAACCAATTACTCAAGCGTTTCCTCGTTTCTTTTTCTGCTCAACAGAGATT
TCAACCATGGTGCGCTCCTCCAAGAACGTCATCAAGGAGTTCATGCGCTTCAAGGTGCGCATGGAGGGCA
CCGTGAACGGCCACGAGTTCGAGATCGAGGGCGAGGGCGAGGGCCGCCCCTACGAGGGCCACAACACCGT
GAAGCTGAAGGTGACCAAGGGCGGCCCCCTGCCCTTCGCCTGGGACATCCTGTCCCCCCAGTTCCAGTAC
GGCTCCAAGGTGTACGTGAAGCACCCCGCCGACATCCCCGACTACAAGAAGCTGTCCTTCCCCGAGGGCT
TCAAGTGGGAGCGCGTGATGAACTTCGAGGACGGCGGCGTGGTGACCGTGACCCAGGACTCCTCCCTGCA
GGACGGCTGCTTCATCTACAAGGTGAAGTTCATCGGCGTGAACTTCCCCTCCGACGGCCCCGTAATGCAG
AAGAAGACCATGGGCTGGGAGGCCTCCACCGAGCGCCTGTACCCCCGCGACGGCGTGCTGAAGGGCGAGA
TCCACAAGGCCCTGAAGCTGAAGGACGGCGGCCACTACCTGGTGGAGTTCAAGTCCATCTACATGGCCAA
GAAGCCCGTGCAGCTGCCCGGCTACTACTACGTGGACTCCAAGCTGGACATCACCTCCCACAACGAGGAC
TACACCATCGTGGAGCAGTACGAGCGCACCGAGGGCCGCCACCACCTGTTCCTGTAGCGGCCGCGACTCT
AGATCATAATCAGCCATACCACATTTGTAGAGGTTTTACTTGCTTTAAAAAACCTCCCACACCTCCCCCT
GAACCTGAAACATAAAATGAATGCAATTGTTGTTGTTAACTTGTTTATTGCAGCTTATAATGGTTACAAA
TAAAGCAATAGCATCACAAATTTCACAAATAAAGCATTTTTTTCACTGCATTCTAGTTGTGGTTTGTCCA
AACTCATCAATGTATCTTAAAGCTTATCGATACGCGTACGTCGCGACCGCGGACATGTACAGAGCTCGAG
AAGTACTAGTGGCCACGTGGGCCGTGCACCTTAAGCTTGGCACTGGCCGTCGTTTTACAACGTCGTGACT
GGGAAAACCCTGGCGTTACCCAACTTAATCGCCTTGCAGCACATCCCCCTTTCGCCAGCTGGCGTAATAG
CGAAGAGGCCCGCACCGATCGCCCTTCCCAACAGTTGCGCAGCCTGAATGGCGAATGGCGCCTGATGCGG
TATTTTCTCCTTACGCATCTGTGCGGTATTTCACACCGCATA
[142 nt withheld, positions 2913-3054]
C
[141 nt withheld, positions 3056-3196]
CCTTTGACGTTGGAGTCCACGTTCTTT
[37 nt withheld, positions 3224-3260]
ACCCTATCTCGGGCTATTCTTTTGATTTATAAGGGATTTTGCCGATTTCGGCCTATTGGTTAAAAAATGA
GCTGATTTAACAAAAATTTAACGCGAATTTTAACAAAATATTAACGTTTACAATTTTATGGTGCACTCTC
AGTACAATCTGCTCTGATGCCGCATAGTTAAGCCAGCCCCGACACCCGCCAACACCCGCTGACGCGCCCT
GACGGGCTTGTCTGCTCCCGGCATCCGCTTACAGACAAGCTGTGACCGTCTCCGGGAGCTGCATGTGTCA
GAGGTTTTCACCGTCATCACCGAAACGCGCGAGACGAAAGGGCCTCGTGATACGCCTATTTTTATAGGTT
AATGTCATGATAATAATGGTTTCTTAGACGTCAGGTGGCACTTTTCGGGGAAATGTGCGCGGAACCCCTA
TTTGTTTATTTTTCTAAATACATTCAAATATGTATCCGCTCATGAGACAATAACCCTGATAAATGCTTCA
ATAATATTGAAAAAGGAAGAGTATGAGTATTCAACATTTCCGTGTCGCCCTTATTCCCTTTTTTGCGGCA
TTTTGCCTTCCTGTTTTTGCTCACCCAGAAACGCTGGTGAAAGTAAAAGATGCTGAAGATCAGTTGGGTG
CACGAGTGGGTTACATCGAACTGGATCTCAACAGCGGTAAGATCCTTGAGAGTTTTCGCCCCGAAGAACG
TTTTCCAATGATGAGCACTTTTAAAGTTCTGCTATGTGGCGCGGTATTATCCCGTATTGACGCCGGGCAA
GAGCAACTCGGTCGCCGCATACACTATTCTCAGAATGACTTGGTTGAGTACTCACCAGTCACAGAAAAGC
ATCTTACGGATGGCATGACAGTAAGAGAATTATGCAGTGCTGCCATAACCATGAGTGATAACACTGCGGC
CAACTTACTTCTGACAACGATCGGAGGACCGAAGGAGCTAACCGCTTTTTTGCACAACATGGGGGATCAT
GTAACTCGCCTTGATCGTTGGGAACCGGAGCTGAATGAAGCCATACCAAACGACGAGCGTGACACCACGA
TGCCTGTAGCAATGGCAACAACGTTGCGCAAACTATTAACTGGCGAACTACTTACTCTAGCTTCCCGGCA
ACAATTAATAGACTGGATGGAGGCGGATAAAGTTGCAGGACCACTTCTGCGCTCGGCCCTTCCGGCTGGC
TGGTTTATTGCTGATAAATCTGGAGCCGGTGAGCGTGGGTCTCGCGGTATCATTGCAGCACTGGGGCCAG
ATGGTAAGCCCTCCCGTATCGTAGTTATCTACACGACGGGGAGTCAGGCAACTATGGATGAACGAAATAG
ACAGATCGCTGAGATAGGTGCCTCACTGATTAAGCATTGGTAACTGTCAGACCAAGTTTACTCATATATA
CTTTAGATTGATTTAAAACTTCATTTTTAATTTAAAAGGATCTAGGTGAAGATCCTTTTTGATAATCTCA
TGACCAAAATCCCTTAACGTGAGTTTTCGTTCCACTGAGCGTCAGACCCCGTAGAAAAGATCAAAGGATC
TTCTTGAGATCCTTTTTTTCTGCGCGTAATCTGCTGCTTGCAAACAAAAAAACCACCGCTACCAGCGGTG
GTTTGTTTGCCGGATCAAGAGCTACCAACTCTTTTTCCGAAGGTAACTGGCTTCAGCAGAGCGCAGATAC
CAAATACTGTTCTTCTAGTGTAGCCGTAGTTAGGCCACCACTTCAAGAACTCTGTAGCACCGCCTACATA
CCTCGCTCTGCTAATCCTGTTACCAGTGGCTGCTGCCAGTGGCGATAAGTCGTGTCTTACCGGGTTGGAC
TCAAGACGATAGTTACCGGATAAGGCGCAGCGGTCGGGCTGAACGGGGGGTTCGTGCACACAGCCCAGCT
TGGAGCGAACGACCTACACCGAACTGAGATACCTACAGCGTGAGCTATGAGAAAGCGCCACGCTTCCCGA
AGGGAGAAAGGCGGACAGGTATCCGGTAAGCGGCAGGGTCGGAACAGGAGAGCGCACGAGGGAGCTTCCA
GGGGGAAACGCCTGGTATCTTTATAGTCCTGTCGGGTTTCGCCACCTCTGACTTGAGCGTCGATTTTTGT
GATGCTCGTCAGGGGGGCGGAGCCTATGGAAAAACGCCAGCAACGCGGCCTTTTTACGGTTCCTGGCCTT
TTGCTGGCCTTTTGCTCACATGTTCTTTCCTGCGTTATCCCCTGATTCTGTGGATAACCGTATTACCGCC
TTTGAGTGAGCTGATACCGCTCGCCGCAGCCGAACGACCGAGCGCAGCGAGTCAGTGAGCGAGGAAGCGG
AAGA
Features (pLannotate 1.2.2; 15 found; start..end, strand, type, name):
      1..93      +  CDS            lacI (fragment): lac repressor; lacI; The lac repressor binds to the lac operator to inhibit transcription in E. coli. This inhibition can be relieved by adding lactose or isopropyl-β-D-thiogalactopyranoside (IPTG).
    106..127     +  protein_bind   CAP binding site: CAP binding activates transcription in the presence of cAMP. E. coli catabolite activator protein
    142..172     +  promoter       lac promoter: promoter for the E. coli lac operon
    180..196     +  protein_bind   lac operator: The lac repressor binds to the lac operator to inhibit transcription in E. coli. This inhibition can be relieved by adding lactose or isopropyl-β-D-thiogalactopyranoside (IPTG). lac repressor encoded by lacI
   1687..2367    +  CDS            DsRed1: wild-type DsRed mammalian codon-optimized
   2382..2465    +  CDS            large T antigen (fragment): large T antigen from SV40 (simian virus 40)
   2488..2609    +  polyA_signal   SV40 poly(A) signal: SV40 polyadenylation signal
   2701..2855    +  CDS            lacZα (fragment): LacZα fragment of β-galactosidase; lacZ fragment
   2861..2912    -  misc_feature   bom (fragment): basis of mobility region from pBR322
   2931..3311    +  rep_origin     M13 ori (sequence partly withheld): M13 bacteriophage origin of replication; arrow indicates direction of (+) strand synthesis
   3387..3436    -  misc_feature   bom (fragment): basis of mobility region from pBR322
   3538..3573    -  CDS            rop (fragment): Rop protein, which maintains plasmids at low copy number; rop
   3668..3772    +  promoter       AmpR promoter: bla
   3773..4633    +  CDS            AmpR: β-lactamase; bla; confers resistance to ampicillin, carbenicillin, and related antibiotics
   4804..5392    +  rep_origin     ori: high-copy-number ColE1/pMB1/pBR322/pUC origin of replication
