[The description below was written by a language model from this plasmid's Addgene catalogue record and pLannotate feature annotations shown in this document.]
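Description:
PSL1180polyUBdsRED is a 5,574 bp insect expression plasmid built on the pSL1180 cloning backbone and intended as a donor template for homologous recombination. It is maintained in E. coli as a high-copy plasmid through a ColE1/pUC-type origin and selected with ampicillin via the β-lactamase gene and its native promoter. The backbone also carries an M13 phage origin, which permits single-stranded DNA production, along with remnants typical of this vector family: the lac promoter, operator and CAP site, fragments of lacI and lacZα flanking the polylinker, and short bom and rop fragments.

The payload is a single fragment containing the Aedes aegypti polyubiquitin (PUb) promoter and the DsRed coding sequence, transferred from a Mos1 transposon-based plasmid and inserted between BamHI and MluI sites that both remain intact. The feature table annotates the 681 bp reporter as wild-type DsRed1 in mammalian codon-optimized form, followed by a small fragment of SV40 large T antigen sequence and the SV40 polyadenylation signal that terminates the transcript. The PUb promoter itself is not annotated, but it presumably lies in the unannotated stretch between the lac operator and the DsRed start. The depositor notes a one-nucleotide discrepancy in this promoter that does not affect its function.

Because PUb drives strong constitutive expression in mosquito tissues, the cassette serves as a visible red fluorescent marker. The record lists no homology arms, so users would presumably clone locus-specific arms into the remaining polylinker sites flanking the marker, allowing integration events in Aedes aegypti to be identified by red fluorescence.
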