Addgene plasmid #49327: PSL1180polyUBdsRED
Purpose: Donor plasmid for homologous recombination that expresses dsRED constitutively using the Aedes aegypti polyubiquitin (PUb) promoter.
Depositing lab: Leslie Vosshall. Depositing organization: Rockefeller University.
Backbone
  Vector backbone: psl1180
  Backbone size w/o insert (bp): 3422
  Total vector size (bp): 5574
  Modifications to backbone: Aedes polyubiquitin promoter and dsRED were cloned as a single fragment into psl1180 using BamH1 and Mlu1.
  Vector type: Insect Expression
Growth in bacteria
  Bacterial resistance: Ampicillin, 100 μg/mL
  Growth temperature: 37°C
  Growth strain: DH5alpha
  Copy number: High Copy
Gene/Insert
  Gene/Insert name: dsRED
  Insert size (bp): 681
  Promoter: Aedes polyubiquitin
  Cloning method: Restriction Enzyme; 5′ cloning site BamH1 (not destroyed); 3′ cloning site Mlu1 (not destroyed)
  Sequencing primers: 5′ M13 reverse
Resource information
  A portion of this plasmid was derived from a plasmid made by: Aedes aegypti PUb promoter and dsRED used in pSL1180polyUBdsRED was cloned using BamH1/Mlu1 from pMos-PUbDsRed-5HE-MCS-5HE as cited in Carpenetti et al. (2012) Insect Mol Biol. 21 : 97-106 (a kind gift of Dr Zach Adelman, Virginia Tech).
Terms and licenses: Academic/Nonprofit Terms; Industry Terms: Not Available to Industry
Depositor comments: Addgene's quality control sequencing finds a one nucleotide discrepancy in the Aedes aegypti PUb promoter. This discrepancy does not affect promoter function, and the plasmid should work as described.
How to cite: PSL1180polyUBdsRED was a gift from Leslie Vosshall (Addgene plasmid # 49327 ; http://n2t.net/addgene:49327 ; RRID:Addgene_49327)
