>Addgene plasmid #49327 | PSL1180polyUBdsRED | addgene partial sequence | sequence record 74590 | M13_pUC_fwd
GGTGCACGGCCCACGTGGCCACTAGTACTTCTCGAGCTCTGTACATGTCCGCGGTCGCGACGTACGCGTA
TCGATAAGCTTTAAGATACATTGATGAGTTTGGACAAACCACAACTAGAATGCAGTGAAAAAAATGCTTT
ATTTGTGAAATTTGTGATGCTATTGCTTTATTTGTAACCATTATAAGCTGCAATAAACAAGTTAACAACA
ACAATTGCATTCATTTTATGTTTCAGGTTCAGGGGGAGGTGTGGGAGGTTTTTTAAAGCAAGTAAAACCT
CTACAAATGTGGTATGGCTGATTATGATCTAGAGTCGCGGCCGCTACAGGAACAGGTGGTGGCGGCCCTC
GGTGCGCTCGTACTGCTCCACGATGGTGTAGTCCTCGTTGTGGGAGGTGATGTCCAGCTTGGAGTCCACG
TAGTAGTAGCCGGGCAGCTGCACGGGCTTCTTGGCCATGTAGATGGACTTGAACTCCACCAGGTAGTGGC
CGCCGTCCTTCAGCTTCAGGGCCTTGTGGATCTCGCCCTTCAGCACGCCGTCGCGGGGGTACAGGCGCTC
GGTGGAGGCCTCCCAGCCCATGGTCTTCTTCTGCATTACGGGGCCGTCGGAGGGGAAGTTCACGCCGATG
AACTTCACCTTGTAGATGAAGCAGCCGTCCTGCAGGGAGGAGTCCTGGGTCACGGTCACCACGCCGCCGT
CCTCGAAGTTCATCACGCGCTCCCACTTGAAGCCCTCGGGGAAGGACAGCTTCTTGTAGTCGGGGATGTC
GGCGGGGTGCTTCACGTACACCTTGGAGCCGTACTGGAACTGGGGGGACAGGATGTCCCAGGCGAAGGGC
AGGGGGCCGCCCTTGGTCACCTTCAGCTTCACGGTGTTGTGGCCCTCGTAGGGGCGGCCCTCGCCCTCGC
CCTCGATCTCGAACTCGTGGCCGTTCACGGTGCCCTCCATGCGCACCTTGAAGCGCATGAAC
