>Addgene plasmid #49327 | PSL1180polyUBdsRED | addgene partial sequence | sequence record 74597 | dsRed1_N
GGGGCCGCCCTTGGTCACCTTCAGCTTCACGGTGTTGTGGCCCTCGTAGGGGCGGCCCTCGCCCTCGCCC
TCGATCTCGAACTCGTGGCCGTTCACGGTGCCCTCCATGCGCACCTTGAAGCGCATGAACTCCTTGATGA
CGTTCTTGGAGGAGCGCACCATGGTTGAAATCTCTGTTGAGCAGAAAAAGAAACGAGGAAACGCTTGAGT
AATTGGTTGTGAAATGCAAACTCTCATTTGATATTGATTCATTGCCTTTGGCTTCGAGCACGACACGACA
GGTTTTAAACTTGTTTTGCTTTGTCTGCGTTTGCAGTCGCAGGCCAAGTGAAAAATATACACTTGAAGGT
GATGACGTCACAACAACGCCCTACTTTTAAGTGAAAAATTAACTTGTTTTCGACTTTGAACTACGTAGTT
TTGAAATTGCGTATCTTCAAGTTTTCACGATTTCCTCAAGGTTTTTCTCGATATGTGTTAATATTACCTT
AATGGGTAATTACCATCAAAATATTTATTTTAGATATGTGACGGAGCAAATACGTTATTCTTATTATTCT
AGAAATTTAATTCAATTAGTAGCGATGATTCAACGAAATATGATTATCGCTGTGAATCACAATTGGGTTT
TATCAATGATGATGAAACTGCGTTGCAAATTTTCACTAATCACTCAAAGCTCAATAGTCGCCATCTTGGA
AAATAGTTTGCTCATTCAAAGACAAAGGAATCATTCACCAAACTAGTTTTCGCTCATAGCTATAATTTCA
TCAATTAATTTACCTACCTTCACTAGAAGATTCCCTTCACCGAAATGCACTTTCACCAATTTAATAGTAA
TTGTCCTTTGAATAAAGCTTTGTTCACTCTGAAATTTTCTCCTCTGGCTAATTGGATCACTCTTTTTCAC
TAGAGACTTCACTTCACTTGCACTGGCACTGCTTACTTGGGCCGCGTAATGTTCACTCCACTAGGAAACG
TATTCGATTGAGC
