>Addgene plasmid #49327 | PSL1180polyUBdsRED | addgene partial sequence | sequence record 74600 | M13_pUC_rev
TGATTACGAATTCGAATGGCCATGGGACGTCGACCTGAGGTAATTATAACCCGGGCCCTATATATGGATC
CTATCTTTACATGTAGCTTGTGCATTGAATCCAATTATAATTTGCCTTGGCACCAGCTGAGCCAGACAAG
AAAGAAAGCTTCCCAGAAGTATATCGATTTAGAAGGGTTGACGTCACTTGCTGACTGCACTAATACAGCA
AATGATGCAATTAGAATGATTCAAGTGAAATTCCCAAATTACTGATTTTTCTCTGGATTTGGTTATCAGA
TTACATTCGAAGCTAAGATTAGCTACCGAAATTGTCGATCAAATCAGGAAATCCTTTCTCTATCGAAAAA
GGCATTCGCACATCTTCCTCTCTATGCCATATACACGAAGGGTAGGTACATTGACGTCTTTGCCAGAAGT
TGAACTGCATCGTTCAAGGTACAGAATGAACGACTAACAGACACAAGCACGTTTTGCTGTCCATTCAGAC
ACAGGGATGGTACCCATATTCGATCGATATAGAGCCATCCAACCGAACAGAGGTATATGTATGAATGTAT
TGCTGAAATTTTCTAGAAGTACAACCACCACTACGACAGTGTCTATAAAACGCCCCTGCAAAGGCGAAAC
CAGCTCAATCGAATACGTTTCCTAGTGGAGTGAACATTACGCGGCCCAAGTAAGCAGTGCCAGTGCAAGT
GAAGTGAAGTCTCTAGTGAAAAAGAGTGATCCAATTAGCCAGAGGAGAAAATTTCAGAGTGAACAAAGCT
TTATTCAAAGGACAATTACTATTAAATTGGTGAAAGTGCATTTCGGTGAAGGGAATCTTCTAGTGAAGGT
AGGTAAATTAATTGATGAAATTATAGCTATGAGCGAAAACTAGTTTGGTGAATGATTCCTTTGTCTTTGA
ATGAGCAAACTATTTTCCAAGATGGCGACTATTGAGCTTTGAGTGATTAGTGAAAATTTGCAACGCAGTT
TCATCATCATTGA
